Addgene plasmid #117393: pTn7xKS
Purpose: (Empty Backbone) Tn7 tagging vector with a LacI-controlled kill switch counterselection system
Depositing lab: Karen Guillemin. Depositing organization: University of Oregon. Publication: Modernized Tools for Streamlined Genetic Manipulation and Comparative Study of Wild and Diverse Proteobacterial Lineages. Wiles TJ, Wall ES, Schlomann BH, Hay EA, Parthasarathy R, Guillemin K. MBio. 2018 Oct 9;9(5). pii: mBio.01877-18. doi: 10.1128/mBio.01877-18. PubMed 30301859.
Backbone
  Vector backbone: pUC18
  Modifications to backbone: A gene encoding the Lac repressor (lacIQ allele) and a lac-controlled synthetic operon containing three genes encoding the antibacterial toxins HokB, GhoT, and TisB were inserted into the backbone via blunt-ligation into a blunted NdeI restriction site.
  Vector type: Bacterial Expression, Synthetic Biology
Growth in bacteria
  Bacterial resistance: Ampicillin, 100 μg/mL
  Growth temperature: 37°C
  Growth strain: DH5alpha
  Growth instructions: Also carries a gentamicin selectable marker
  Copy number: High Copy
Terms and licenses: Academic/Nonprofit Terms; Industry Terms: Not Available to Industry
How to cite: pTn7xKS was a gift from Karen Guillemin (Addgene plasmid # 117393 ; http://n2t.net/addgene:117393 ; RRID:Addgene_117393)
