[The description below was written by a language model from this plasmid's Addgene catalogue record and pLannotate feature annotations shown in this document.]
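Description:
pTn7xKS is an empty-backbone mini-Tn7 tagging vector built on pUC18, intended for inserting user-supplied cargo into bacterial chromosomes. The associated work concerns genetic manipulation of diverse proteobacterial lineages. It is maintained in E. coli at high copy from the ColE1/pUC-type origin and selected with ampicillin through the bla gene. An incP oriT allows the plasmid to be mobilised by conjugation into recipient strains.

The transposable portion lies between the Tn7L and Tn7R ends. It carries a gentamicin acetyltransferase gene (aacC1) driven by the class 1 integron Pc promoter and flanked by FRT sites, an arrangement that normally allows the marker to be removed with FLP recombinase after integration. It also contains rrnB T1 and lambda t0 terminators, which would insulate the insertion from transcriptional read-through. Multiple-cloning-site remnants inside the transposon ends mark where cargo can be cloned. No transposase genes are annotated, so the transposition functions are presumably supplied from elsewhere, though the record does not say how.

Outside the transposon ends, in a blunted NdeI site of the backbone, sits the kill switch. It consists of a full-length lacI gene under the lacIq promoter and a tac promoter with a lac operator driving a synthetic operon of three membrane-damaging toxins, HokB, GhoT and TisB. While LacI represses the operon, the plasmid is tolerated. Relieving repression, typically with IPTG, should kill cells that still carry the vector backbone. This gives counterselection against donor cells or unresolved plasmid carriers while sparing recipients that hold only the gentamicin-marked chromosomal Tn7 insertion. The short lacI, lacZα, CmR, rop and bom fragments in the annotation appear to be cloning remnants.
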