Features (pLannotate 1.2.2; 29 found; start..end, strand, type, name):
    230..338     +  oriT           oriT: incP origin of transfer
    410..464     +  CDS            lacI (fragment): lac repressor; lacI; The lac repressor binds to the lac operator to inhibit transcription in E. coli. This inhibition can be relieved by adding lactose or isopropyl-β-D-thiogalactopyranoside (IPTG).
    497..662     +  mobile_element Tn7L: mini-Tn7 element (left end of the Tn7 transposon) Tn7
    707..736     -  misc_feature   MCS (fragment): pBluescript multiple cloning site
    775..822     -  protein_bind   FRT: FLP-mediated recombination occurs in the 8-bp core sequence TCTAGAAA (Turan and Bode, 2011). FLP recombinase from the Saccharomyces cerevisiae 2μ plasmid
    863..891     +  promoter       Pc promoter: intI1 (promoter lies within the coding sequence); class 1 integron promoter
   1080..1613    +  CDS            GmR: gentamycin acetyltransferase; aacC1; confers resistance to gentamycin
   1743..1776    -  protein_bind   FRT (minimal): supports FLP-mediated excision but not integration (Turan and Bode, 2011) FLP recombinase from the Saccharomyces cerevisiae 2μ plasmid
   1836..1922    -  terminator     rrnB T1 terminator: Escherichia coli rrnB; transcription terminator T1 from the E. coli rrnB gene
   1986..2015    -  CDS            CmR (fragment): chloramphenicol acetyltransferase confers resistance to chloramphenicol
   2025..2119    -  terminator     lambda t0 terminator: transcription terminator from phage lambda
   2140..2164    +  misc_feature   MCS (fragment): pBluescript multiple cloning site
   2168..2366    +  mobile_element Tn7R (fragment): mini-Tn7 element (right end of the Tn7 transposon) Tn7
   2438..2506    +  CDS            lacZα (fragment): LacZα fragment of β-galactosidase; lacZ fragment
   2515..2538    -  promoter       lac UV5 promoter (fragment): E. coli lac promoter with an "up" mutation
   2553..2574    -  protein_bind   CAP binding site: CAP binding activates transcription in the presence of cAMP. E. coli catabolite activator protein
   2587..3669    -  CDS            lacI: lac repressor; lacI; The lac repressor binds to the lac operator to inhibit transcription in E. coli. This inhibition can be relieved by adding lactose or isopropyl-β-D-thiogalactopyranoside (IPTG).
   3670..3742    -  promoter       lacIq promoter (fragment): lacI (mutant); In the lacIq allele, a single base change in the promoter boosts expression of the lacI gene about 10-fold.
   3745..3797    -  misc_feature   bom (fragment): basis of mobility region from pBR322
   3808..3836    +  promoter       tac promoter: strong E. coli promoter; hybrid between the trp and lac UV5 promoters
   3844..3860    +  protein_bind   lac operator: The lac repressor binds to the lac operator to inhibit transcription in E. coli. This inhibition can be relieved by adding lactose or isopropyl-β-D-thiogalactopyranoside (IPTG). lac repressor encoded by lacI
   3890..4036    +  CDS            hokB: HOKB_ECOLI - Also known as ydcB. Experimental evidence at protein level: Swiss-Prot protein existence level 1. Toxic component of a type I toxin-antitoxin (TA) system (Probable). When overexpressed kills cells within minutes; causes collapse of the transmembrane potential and arrest of respiration (PubMed:10361310). Expression leads to membrane depolarization; when protein levels are high enough depolarization probably leads to lowered metabolic activity which in turn induces some cells to enter the persistent state in which they transiently survive antibiotic exposure. Its toxic effect is pro
   4077..4247    +  CDS            ghoT: GHOT_ECOLI - Also known as yjdO. Experimental evidence at protein level: Swiss-Prot protein existence level 1. Toxic component of a type V toxin-antitoxin (TA) system. Causes membrane damage when induced by MqsR, slowing cell growth and increasing the formation of dormant persister cells; involved with GhoS, its antitoxin, in reducing cell growth during antibacterial stress (PubMed:24373067). Overexpression causes cell lysis, forming ghost cells; both effects are neutralized by expression of GhoS. Overexpression in the presence of ampicillin increases persister cell formation (persister cells
   4274..4360    +  CDS            tisB: TISB_ECOLI - Also known as ysdB. Experimental evidence at protein level: Swiss-Prot protein existence level 1. Toxic component of a type I toxin-antitoxin (TA) system (PubMed:18761622) (Probable). Overexpression causes cessation of growth, induces stress-response, a number of membrane protein genes, and leads to cell death (PubMed:15620655, PubMed:18761622, PubMed:18710431). Inhibits ATP synthesis, ATP levels drop drastically quickly after induction (PubMed:18761622, PubMed:24513967). Part of the programmed response to DNA damage; damage leads to increased accumulation of the protein which slo
   4416..4464    -  misc_feature   bom (fragment): basis of mobility region from pBR322
   4566..4601    -  CDS            rop (fragment): Rop protein, which maintains plasmids at low copy number; rop
   4696..4800    +  promoter       AmpR promoter: bla
   4801..5661    +  CDS            AmpR: β-lactamase; bla; confers resistance to ampicillin, carbenicillin, and related antibiotics
   5832..6420    +  rep_origin     ori: high-copy-number ColE1/pMB1/pBR322/pUC origin of replication
>Addgene plasmid #117393 | pTn7xKS | addgene full sequence | sequence record 230506 | Addgene NGS Result
CGCCAGCAACGCGGCCTTTTTACGGTTCCTGGCCTTTTGCTGGCCTTTTGCTCACATGTTCTTTCCTGCG
TTATCAGGGGATTCCTTAAGGTATACTTTCCGCTGCATAACCCTGCTTCGGGGTCATTATAGCGATTTTT
TCGGTATATCCATCCTTTTTCGCACGATATACAGGATTTTGCCAAAGGGTTCGTGTAGACTTTCCTTGGT
GTATCCAACGGCGTCAGCCGGGCAGGATAGGTGAAGTAGGCCCACCCGCGAGCGGGTGTTCCTTCTTCAC
TGTCCCTTATTCGCACCTGGCGGTGCTCAACGGGAATCCTGCTCTGCGAGGCTGGCCGATAAGCTCTGAT
ACCGCTCGCCGCAGCCGAACGACCGAGCGCAGCGGGTCAGTGAGCGAGGAAGCGGAAGAGCGCCCAATAC
GCAAACCGCCTCTCCCCGCGCGTTGGCCGATTCATTAATGCAGCGCCCAAACATAACAGGAAGAAAAATG
CCCCGCTGTGGGCGGACAAAATAGTTGGGAACTGGGAGGGGTGGAAATGGAGTTTTTAAGGATTATTTAG
GGAAGAGTGACAAAATAGATGGGAACTGGGTGTAGCGTCGTAAGCTAATACGAAAATTAAAAATGACAAA
ATAGTTTGGAACTAGATTTCACTTATCTGGTTGGCCTGCAAGGCCTTCGCGAGGTACCGGGCCCAAGCTT
CTCGAGGAATTCCTGCAGCCCGGGGGATCCACTAGTGAGCTCATGCATGATCGAATTAGCTTCAAAAGCG
CTCTGAAGTTCCTATACTTTCTAGAGAATAGGAACTTCGGAATAGGAACTTCAAGATCCCCTGATTCCCT
TTGTCAACAGCAATGGATCGAATTGACATAAGCCTGTTCGGTTCGTAAACTGTAATGCAAGTAGCGTATG
CGCTCACGCAACTGGTCCAGAACCTTGACCGAACGCAGCGGTGGTAACGGCGCAGTGGCGGTTTTCATGG
CTTGTTATGACTGTTTTTTTGTACAGTCTATGCCTCGGGCATCCAAGCAGCAAGCGCGTTACGCCGTGGG
TCGATGTTTGATGTTATGGAGCAGCAACGATGTTACGCAGCAGCAACGATGTTACGCAGCAGGGCAGTCG
CCCTAAAACAAAGTTAGGTGGCTCAAGTATGGGCATCATTCGCACATGTAGGCTCGGCCCTGACCAAGTC
AAATCCATGCGGGCTGCTCTTGATCTTTTCGGTCGTGAGTTCGGAGACGTAGCCACCTACTCCCAACATC
AGCCGGACTCCGATTACCTCGGGAACTTGCTCCGTAGTAAGACATTCATCGCGCTTGCTGCCTTCGACCA
AGAAGCGGTTGTTGGCGCTCTCGCGGCTTACGTTCTGCCCAAGTTTGAGCAGCCGCGTAGTGAGATCTAT
ATCTATGATCTCGCAGTCTCCGGCGAGCACCGGAGGCAGGGCATTGCCACCGCGCTCATCAATCTCCTCA
AGCATGAGGCCAACGCGCTTGGTGCTTATGTGATCTACGTGCAAGCAGATTACGGTGACGATCCCGCAGT
GGCTCTCTATACAAAGTTGGGCATACGGGAAGAAGTGATGCACTTTGATATCGACCCAAGTACCGCCACC
TAACAATTCGTTCAAGCCGAGATCGGCTTCCCGGCCGCGGAGTTGTTCGGTAAATTGTCACAACGCCGCG
GCCAATTCGATCTAGAATTCCATTGAGTAAGTTTTTAAGCACATCAGCTTCAAAAGCGCTCTGAAGTTCC
TATACTTTCTAGAGAATAGGAACTTCGGAATAGGTACTTCAAGATCCCCAATTCGATCGTCCGGGCCGCA
AGCTCCTAGCGGCGGATTTGTCCTACTCAGGAGAGCGTTCACCGACAAACAACAGATAAAACGAAAGGCC
CAGTCTTTCGACTGAGCCTTTCGTTTTATTTGATGCCTCAAGCTAGAGAGTCATTACCCCAGGCGTTTAA
GGGCACCAATAACTGCCTTAAAAAAATTACGCCCCGCCCTGCCACTCATCGCAGTCTAGCTTGGATTCTC
ACCAATAAAAAACGCCCGGCGGCAACCGAGCGTTCTGAACAAATCCAGATGGAGTTCTGAGGTCATTACT
GGATCTATCAACAGGAGTCCAAGCTCAGCTAATTAAGCTAGCTTATCGATACCGTCGACCTCGAACCCCA
CGCCCCTCTTTAATACGACGGGCAATTTGCACTTCAGAAAATGAAGAGTTTGCTTTAGCCATAACAAAAG
TCCAGTATGCTTTTTCACAGCATAACTGGACTGATTTCAGTTTACAACTATTCTGTCTAGTTTAAGACTT
TATTGTCATAGTTTAGATCTATTTTGTTCAGTTTAAGACTTTATTGTCCGCCCACACCTGCTTACGCAGG
GCATCCATTTATTACTCAACCGTAACCGATTTTGCCAGGTTACGCGGCTGGTCCTCTAGCTGGCGTAATA
GCGAAGAGGCCCGCACCGATCGCCCTTCCCAACAGTTGCGCAGCCTGAATGGCGAATGGCGATCCGAGCC
GGAAGCATAAAGTGTAAAGCCTGGGGTGCCTAATGAGTGAGCTAACTCACATTAATTGCGTTGCGCTCAC
TGCCCGCTTTCCAGTCGGGAAACCTGTCGTGCCAGCTGCATTAATGAATCGGCCAACGCGCGGGGAGAGG
CGGTTTGCGTATTGGGCGCCAGGGTGGTTTTTCTTTTCACCAGTGAGACGGGCAACAGCTGATTGCCCTT
CACCGCCTGGCCCTGAGAGAGTTGCAGCAAGCGGTCCACGCTGGTTTGCCCCAGCAGGCGAAAATCCTGT
TTGATGGTGGTTAACGGCGGGATATAACATGAGCTGTCTTCGGTATCGTCGTATCCCACTATCGAGATAT
CCGCACCAACGCGCAGCCCGGACTCGGTAATGGCGCGCATTGCGCCCAGCGCCATCTGATCGTTGGCAAC
CAGCATCGCAGTGGGAACGATGCCCTCATTCAGCATTTGCATGGTTTGTTGAAAACCGGACATGGCACTC
CAGTCGCCTTCCCGTTCCGCTATCGGCTGAATTTGATTGCGAGTGAGATATTTATGCCAGCCAGCCAGAC
GCAGACGCGCCGAGACAGAACTTAATGGGCCCGCTAACAGCGCGATTTGCTGGTGACCCAATGCGACCAG
ATGCTCCACGCCCAGTCGCGTACCGTCTTCATGGGAGAAAATAATACTGTTGATGGGTGTCTGGTCAGAG
ACATCAAGAAATAACGCCGGAACATTAGTGCAGGCAGCTTCCACAGCAATGGCATCCTGGTCATCCAGCG
GATAGTTAATGATCAGCCCACTGACGCGTTGCGCGAGAAGATTGTGCACCGCCGCTTTACAGGCTTCGAC
GCCGCTTCGTTCTACCATCGACACCACCACGCTGGCACCCAGTTGATCGGCGCGAGATTTAATCGCCGCG
ACAATTTGCGACGGCGCGTGCAGGGCCAGACTGGAGGTGGCAACGCCAATCAGCAACGACTGTTTGCCCG
CCAGTTGTTGTGCCACGCGGTTGGGAATGTAATTCAGCTCCGCCATCGCCGCTTCCACTTTTTCTCGCGT
TTTCGCAGAAACGTGGCTGGCCTGGTTCACCACGCGAGAAACGGTCTGATAAGAGACACCGGCATACTCT
GCGACATCGTATAGCGTTACTGGTTTCACATTCACCACCCTGAATTGACTCTCTTCCGGGCGCTATCATG
CCATACCACGAAAGGTTTTGCACCATTCGATGCGCCTGATGCGGTATTTTCTCCTTACGCATCTGTGCGG
TATTTCACACCGCATATCGAGGAGCTGTTGACAATTAATCATCGGCTCGTATAATGTGTGGAATTGTGAG
CGGATAACAATTTCACACGGCCGGCCAAGGAGAAAGGCTATGAAGCACAACCCTCTGGTGGTGTGTCTGC
TCATTATCTGCATTACGATTCTGACATTCACACTCCTGACCCGACAAACGCTCTACGAACTGCGGTTCCG
GGACGGTGATAAGGAGGTTGCTGCGCTCATGGCCTGCACGTCCAGGTAATCGCGAGTCGACAGGAAGGAT
AAGAAGAACATAAAAAATGGCACTATTCTCTAAAATATTAATTTTTTATGTGATTGGTGTGAACATATCC
TTTGTCATTATCTGGTTTATCTCACATGAGAAAACACATATTCGTTTACTTAGTGCATTCCTGGTCGGAA
TAACCTGGCCAATGAGTCTGCCTGTGGCATTACTTTTTTCTCTCTTTTAGGTCGACGGCGCCAGGAGACG
CGTATGAACCTGGTGGATATCGCCATTCTTATCCTCAAACTCATTGTTGCAGCACTGCAACTGCTTGATG
CTGTTCTGAAATACCTGAAGTAATACTTAATTAAGGGCAAGCGCGGGGATTTTCCCCGCGCATTTCCCGG
GTCAGATGGTGCACTCTCAGTACAATCTGCTCTGATGCCGCATAGTTAAGCCAGCCCCGACACCCGCCAA
CACCCGCTGACGCGCCCTGACGGGCTTGTCTGCTCCCGGCATCCGCTTACAGACAAGCTGTGACCGTCTC
CGGGAGCTGCATGTGTCAGAGGTTTTCACCGTCGTCACCGAAACGCGCGAGACGAAAGGGCCTCGTGATA
CGCCTATTTTTATAGGTTAATGTCATGATAATAATGGTTTCTTAGACGTCAGGTGGCACTTTTCGGGGAA
ATGTGCGCGGAACCCCTATTTGTTTATTTTTCTAAATACATTCAAATATGTATCCGCTCATGAGACAATA
ACCCTGATAAATGCTTCAATAATATTGAAAAAGGAAGAGTATGAGTATTCAACATTTCCGTGTCGCCCTT
ATTCCCTTTTTTGCGGCATTTTGCCTTCCTGTTTTTGCTCACCCAGAAACGCTGGTGAAAGTAAAAGATG
CTGAAGATCAGTTGGGTGCACGAGTGGGTTACATCGAACTGGATCTCAACAGCGGTAAGATCCTTGAGAG
TTTTCGCCCCGAAGAACGTTTTCCAATGATGAGCACTTTTAAAGTTCTGCTATGTGGCGCGGTATTATCC
CGTATTGACGCCGGGCAAGAGCAACTCGGTCGCCGCATACACTATTCTCAGAATGACTTGGTTGAGTACT
CACCAGTCACAGAAAAGCATCTTACGGATGGCATGACAGTAAGAGAATTATGCAGTGCTGCCATAACCAT
GAGTGATAACACTGCGGCCAACTTACTTCTGACAACGATCGGAGGACCGAAGGAGCTAACCGCTTTTTTG
CACAACATGGGGGATCATGTAACTCGCCTTGATCGTTGGGAACCGGAGCTGAATGAAGCCATACCAAACG
ACGAGCGTGACACCACGATGCCTGTAGCAATGGCAACAACGTTGCGCAAACTATTAACTGGCGAACTACT
TACTCTAGCTTCCCGGCAACAATTAATAGACTGGATGGAGGCGGATAAAGTTGCAGGACCACTTCTGCGC
TCGGCCCTTCCGGCTGGCTGGTTTATTGCTGATAAATCTGGAGCCGGTGAGCGTGGGTCTCGCGGTATCA
TTGCAGCACTGGGGCCAGATGGTAAGCCCTCCCGTATCGTAGTTATCTACACGACGGGGAGTCAGGCAAC
TATGGATGAACGAAATAGACAGATCGCTGAGATAGGTGCCTCACTGATTAAGCATTGGTAACTGTCAGAC
CAAGTTTACTCATATATACTTTAGATTGATTTAAAACTTCATTTTTAATTTAAAAGGATCTAGGTGAAGA
TCCTTTTTGATAATCTCATGACCAAAATCCCTTAACGTGAGTTTTCGTTCCACTGAGCGTCAGACCCCGT
AGAAAAGATCAAAGGATCTTCTTGAGATCCTTTTTTTCTGCGCGTAATCTGCTGCTTGCAAACAAAAAAA
CCACCGCTACCAGCGGTGGTTTGTTTGCCGGATCAAGAGCTACCAACTCTTTTTCCGAAGGTAACTGGCT
TCAGCAGAGCGCAGATACCAAATACTGTTCTTCTAGTGTAGCCGTAGTTAGGCCACCACTTCAAGAACTC
TGTAGCACCGCCTACATACCTCGCTCTGCTAATCCTGTTACCAGTGGCTGCTGCCAGTGGCGATAAGTCG
TGTCTTACCGGGTTGGACTCAAGACGATAGTTACCGGATAAGGCGCAGCGGTCGGGCTGAACGGGGGGTT
CGTGCACACAGCCCAGCTTGGAGCGAACGACCTACACCGAACTGAGATACCTACAGCGTGAGCTATGAGA
AAGCGCCACGCTTCCCGAAGGGAGAAAGGCGGACAGGTATCCGGTAAGCGGCAGGGTCGGAACAGGAGAG
CGCACGAGGGAGCTTCCAGGGGGAAACGCCTGGTATCTTTATAGTCCTGTCGGGTTTCGCCACCTCTGAC
TCGAGCGTCGATTTTTGTGATGCTCGTCAGGGGGGCGGAGCCTATGGAAAAA
